>Addgene plasmid #52135 | MAVS-WT | addgene full sequence | sequence record 408010 | Addgene NGS Result
TTTCTACGGGGTCTGACGCTCAGTGGAACGAAAACTCACGTTAAGGGATTTTGGTCATGAGATTATCAAA
AAGGATCTTCACCTAGATCCTTTTAAATTAAAAATGAAGTTTTAAATCAATCTAAAGTATATATGAGTAA
ACTTGGTCTGACAGTTACCAATGCTTAATCAGTGAGGCACCTATCTCAGCGATCTGTCTATTTCGTTCAT
CCATAGTTGCCTGACTCCCCGTCGTGTAGATAACTACGATACGGGAGGGCTTACCATCTGGCCCCAGTGC
TGCAATGATACCGCGAGACCCACGCTCACCGGCTCCAGATTTATCAGCAATAAACCAGCCAGCCGGAAGG
GCCGAGCGCAGAAGTGGTCCTGCAACTTTATCCGCCTCCATCCAGTCTATTAATTGTTGCCGGGAAGCTA
GAGTAAGTAGTTCGCCAGTTAATAGTTTGCGCAACGTTGTTGCCATTGCTACAGGCATCGTGGTGTCACG
CTCGTCGTTTGGTATGGCTTCATTCAGCTCCGGTTCCCAACGATCAAGGCGAGTTACATGATCCCCCATG
TTGTGCAAAAAAGCGGTTAGCTCCTTCGGTCCTCCGATCGTTGTCAGAAGTAAGTTGGCCGCAGTGTTAT
CACTCATGGTTATGGCAGCACTGCATAATTCTCTTACTGTCATGCCATCCGTAAGATGCTTTTCTGTGAC
TGGTGAGTACTCAACCAAGTCATTCTGAGAATAGTGTATGCGGCGACCGAGTTGCTCTTGCCCGGCGTCA
ATACGGGATAATACCGCGCCACATAGCAGAACTTTAAAAGTGCTCATCATTGGAAAACGTTCTTCGGGGC
GAAAACTCTCAAGGATCTTACCGCTGTTGAGATCCAGTTCGATGTAACCCACTCGTGCACCCAACTGATC
TTCAGCATCTTTTACTTTCACCAGCGTTTCTGGGTGAGCAAAAACAGGAAGGCAAAATGCCGCAAAAAAG
GGAATAAGGGCGACACGGAAATGTTGAATACTCATACTCTTCCTTTTTCAATATTATTGAAGCATTTATC
AGGGTTATTGTCTCATGAGCGGATACATATTTGAATGTATTTAGAAAAATAAACAAATAGGGGTTCCGCG
CACATTTCCCCGAAAAGTGCCACCTGACGTCTAAGAAACCATTATTATCATGACATTAACCTATAAAAAT
AGGCGTATCACGAGGCCCTTTCGTCTCGCGCGTTTCGGTGATGACGGTGAAAACCTCTGACACATGCAGC
TCCCGGAGACGGTCACAGCTTGTCTGTAAGCGGATGCCGGGAGCAGACAAGCCCGTCAGGGCGCGTCAGC
GGGTGTTGGCGGGTGTCGGGGCTGGCTTAACTATGCGGCATCAGAGCAGATTGTACTGAGAGTGCACCAT
ATGCGGTGTGAAATACCGCACAGATGCGTAAGGAGAAAATACCGCATCAGGCGCCATTCGCCATTCAGGC
TGCGCAACTGTTGGGAAGGGCGATCGGTGCGGGCCTCTTCGCTATTACGCCAGCTGGCGAAAGGGGGATG
TGCTGCAAGGCGATTAAGTTGGGTAACGCCAGGGTTTTCCCAGTCACGACGTTGTAAAACGACGGCGCAA
GGAATGGTGCATGCAAGGAGATGGCGCCCAACAGTCCCCCGGCCACGGGGCCTGCCACCATACCCACGCC
GAAACAAGCGCTCATGAGCCCGAAGTGGCGAGCCCGATCTTCCCCATCGGTGATGTCGGCGATATAGGCG
CCAGCAACCGCACCTGTGGCGCCGGTGATGCCGGCCACGATGCGTCCGGCGTAGAGGCGATTAGTCCAAT
TTGTTAAAGACAGGATATCAGTGGTCCAGGCTCTAGTTTTGACTCAACAATATCACCAGCTGAAGCCTAT
AGAGTACGAGCCATAGATAAAATAAAAGATTTTATTTAGTCTCCAGAAAAAGGGGGGAATGAAAGACCCC
ACCTGTAGGTTTGGCAAGCTAGCTTAAGTAACGCCATTTTGCAAGGCATGGAAAATACATAACTGAGAAT
AGAGAAGTTCAGATCAAGGTTAGGAACAGAGAGACAGCAGAATATGGGCCAAACAGGATATCTGTGGTAA
GCAGTTCCTGCCCCGGCTCAGGGCCAAGAACAGATGGTCCCCAGATGCGGTCCCGCCCTCAGCAGTTTCT
AGAGAACCATCAGATGTTTCCAGGGTGCCCCAAGGACCTGAAATGACCCTGTGCCTTATTTGAACTAACC
AATCAGTTCGCTTCTCGCTTCTGTTCGCGCGCTTCTGCTCCCCGAGCTCAATAAAAGAGCCCACAACCCC
TCACTCGGCGCGCCAGTCCTCCGATAGACTGCGTCGCCCGGGTACCCGTATTCCCAATAAAGCCTCTTGC
TGTTTGCATCCGAATCGTGGACTCGCTGATCCTTGGGAGGGTCTCCTCAGATTGATTGACTGCCCACCTC
GGGGGTCTTTCATTTGGAGGTTCCACCGAGATTTGGAGACCCCTGCCCAGGGACCACCGACCCCCCCGCC
GGGAGGTAAGCTGGCCAGCGGTCGTTTCGTGTCTGTCTCTGTCTTTGTGCGTGTTTGTGCCGGCATCTAA
TGTTTGCGCCTGCGTCTGTACTAGTTAGCTAACTAGCTCTGTATCTGGCGGACCCGTGGTGGAACTGACG
AGTTCTGAACACCCGGCCGCAACCCTGGGAGACGTCCCAGGGACTTTGGGGGCCGTTTTTGTGGCCCGAC
CTGAGGAAGGGAGTCGATGTGGAATCCGACCCCGTCAGGATATGTGGTTCTGGTAGGAGACGAGAACCTA
AAACAGTTCCCGCCTCCGTCTGAATTTTTGCTTTCGGTTTGGAACCGAAGCCGCGCGTCTTGTCTGCTGC
AGCGCTGCAGCATCGTTCTGTGTTGTCTCTGTCTGACTGTGTTTCTGTATTTGTCTGAAAATTAGGGCCA
GACTGTTACCACTCCCTTAAGTTTGACCTTAGGTCACTGGAAAGATGTCGAGCGGATCGCTCACAACCAG
TCGGTAGATGTCAAGAAGAGACGTTGGGTTACCTTCTGCTCTGCAGAATGGCCAACCTTTAACGTCGGAT
GGCCGCGAGACGGCACCTTTAACCGAGACCTCATCACCCAGGTTAAGATCAAGGTCTTTTCACCTGGCCC
GCATGGACACCCAGACCAGGTCCCCTACATCGTGACCTGGGAAGCCTTGGCTTTTGACCCCCCTCCCTGG
GTCAAGCCCTTTGTACACCCTAAGCCTCCGCCTCCTCTTCCTCCATCCGCCCCGTCTCTCCCCCTTGAAC
CTCCTCGTTCGACCCCGCCTCGATCCTCCCTTTATCCAGCCCTCACTCCTTCTCTAGGCGCCGGAATTAG
ATCTCTCGAGATGCCGTTTGCTGAAGACAAGACCTATAAGTATATCTGCCGCAATTTCAGCAATTTTTGC
AATGTGGATGTTGTAGAGATTCTGCCTTACCTGCCCTGCCTCACAGCAAGAGACCAGGATCGACTGCGGG
CCACCTGCACACTCTCAGGGAACCGGGACACCCTCTGGCATCTCTTCAATACCCTTCAGCGGCGGCCCGG
CTGGGTGGAGTACTTCATTGCGGCACTGAGGGGCTGTGAGCTAGTTGATCTCGCGGACGAAGTGGCCTCT
GTCTACGAGAGCTACCAGCCTCGGACCTCGGACCGTCCCCCAGACCCACTGGAGCCACCGTCACTTCCTG
CTGAGAGGCCAGGGCCCCCCACACCTGCTGCGGCCCACAGCATCCCCTACAACAGCTGCAGAGAGAAGGA
GCCAAGTTACCCCATGCCTGTCCAGGAGACCCAGGCGCCAGAGTCCCCAGGAGAGAATTCAGAGCAAGCC
CTGCAGACGCTCAGCCCCAGAGCCATCCCAAGGAATCCAGATGGTGGCCCCCTGGAGTCCTCCTCTGACC
TGGCAGCCCTCAGCCCTCTGACCTCCAGCGGGCATCAGGAGAAGGACACAGAACTGGGCAGTACCCACAC
AGCAGGTGCGACCTCCAGCCTCACACCATCCCGTGGGCCTGTGTCTCCATCTGTCTCCTTCCAGCCCCTG
GCCCGTTCCACCCCCAGGGCAAGCCGCTTGCCTGGACCCACAGGGTCAGTTGTATCTACTGGCACCTCCT
TCTCCTCCTCATCCCCTGGCTTGGCCTCTGCAGGGGCTGCAGAGGGTAAACAGGGTGCAGAGAGTGACCA
GGCCGAGCCTATCATCTGCTCCAGTGGGGCAGAGGCACCTGCCAACTCTCTGCCCTCCAAAGTGCCTACC
ACCTTGATGCCTGTGAACACAGTGGCCCTGAAAGTGCCTGCCAACCCAGCATCTGTCAGCACAGTGCCCT
CCAAGTTGCCAACTAGCTCAAAGCCCCCTGGTGCAGTGCCTTCTAATGCGCTCACCAATCCAGCACCATC
CAAATTGCCCATCAACTCAACCCGTGCTGGCATGGTGCCATCCAAAGTGCCTACTAGCATGGTGCTCACC
AAGGTGTCTGCCAGCACAGTCCCCACTGACGGGAGCAGCAGAAATGAGGAGACCCCAGCAGCTCCAACAC
CCGCCGGCGCCACTGGAGGCAGCTCAGCCTGGCTAGACAGCAGCTTTGAGAATAGGGGCCTTGGGTCGGA
GCTGAGTAAGCCTGGCGTGCTGGCATCCCAGGTAGACAGCCCGTTCTCGGGCTGCTTCGAGGATCTTGCC
ATCAGTGCCAGCACCTCCTTGGGCATGGGGCCCTGCCATGGCCCAGAGGAGAATGAGTATAAGTCCGAGG
GCACCTTTGGGATCCACGTGGCTGAGAACCCCAGCATCCAGCTCCTGGAGGGCAACCCTGGGCCACCTGC
GGACCCGGATGGCGGCCCCAGGCCACAAGCCGACCGGAAGTTCCAGGAGAGGGAGGTGCCATGCCACAGG
CCCTCACCTGGGGCTCTGTGGCTCCAGGTGGCTGTGACAGGGGTGCTGGTAGTCACACTCCTGGTGGTGC
TGTACCGGCGGCGTCTGCACTAGGCGGCCGCGTTTAAACGTCGACGGTATCGATAAGCTTGATATCGAAT
TCCGCCCCCCCCCCTAACGTTACTGGCCGAAGCCGCTTGGAATAAGGCCGGTGTGCGTTTGTCTATATGT
TATTTTCCACCATATTGCCGTCTTTTGGCAATGTGAGGGCCCGGAAACCTGGCCCTGTCTTCTTGACGAG
CATTCCTAGGGGTCTTTCCCCTCTCGCCAAAGGAATGCAAGGTCTGTTGAATGTCGTGAAGGAAGCAGTT
CCTCTGGAAGCTTCTTGAAGACAAACAACGTCTGTAGCGACCCTTTGCAGGCAGCGGAACCCCCCACCTG
GCGACAGGTGCCTCTGCGGCCAAAAGCCACGTGTATAAGATACACCTGCAAAGGCGGCACAACCCCAGTG
CCACGTTGTGAGTTGGATAGTTGTGGAAAGAGTCAAATGGCTCTCCTCAAGCGTATTCAACAAGGGGCTG
AAGGATGCCCAGAAGGTACCCCATTGTATGGGATCTGATCTGGGGCCTCGGTGCACATGCTTTACATGTG
TTTAGTCGAGGTTAAAAAAACGTCTAGGCCCCCCGAACCACGGGGACGTGGTTTTCCTTTGAAAAACACG
ATGATAATATGGCCACAACCATGGTGAGCAAGGGCGAGGAGCTGTTCACCGGGGTGGTGCCCATCCTGGT
CGAGCTGGACGGCGACGTAAACGGCCACAAGTTCAGCGTGTCTGGCGAGGGCGAGGGCGATGCCACCTAC
GGCAAGCTGACCCTGAAGTTCATCTGCACCACCGGCAAGCTGCCCGTGCCCTGGCCCACCCTCGTGACCA
CCCTGACCTACGGCGTGCAGTGCTTCAGCCGCTACCCCGACCACATGAAGCAGCACGACTTCTTCAAGTC
CGCCATGCCCGAAGGCTACGTCCAGGAGCGCACCATCTTCTTCAAGGACGACGGCAACTACAAGACCCGC
GCCGAGGTGAAGTTCGAGGGCGACACCCTGGTGAACCGCATCGAGCTGAAGGGCATCGACTTCAAGGAGG
ACGGCAACATCCTGGGGCACAAGCTGGAGTACAACTACAACAGCCACAACGTCTATATCATGGCCGACAA
GCAGAAGAACGGCATCAAGGCGAACTTCAAGATCCGCCACAACATCGAGGACGGCAGCGTGCAGCTCGCC
GACCACTACCAGCAGAACACCCCCATCGGCGACGGCCCCGTGCTGCTGCCCGACAACCACTACCTGAGCA
CCCAGTCCGCCCTGAGCAAAGACCCCAACGAGAAGCGCGATCACATGGTCCTGCTGGAGTTCGTGACCGC
CGCCGGGATCACTCTCGGCATGGACGAGCTGTACAAGTAATGAATTAATTAAGAATTCGATAAAATAAAA
GATTTTATTTAGTCTCCAGAAAAAGGGGGGAATGAAAGACCCCACCTGTAGGTTTGGCAAGCTAGCTTAA
GTAACGCCATTTTGCAAGGCATGGAAAATACATAACTGAGAATAGAGAAGTTCAGATCAAGGTTAGGAAC
AGAGAGACAGCAGAATATGGGCCAAACAGGATATCTGTGGTAAGCAGTTCCTGCCCCGGCTCAGGGCCAA
GAACAGATGGTCCCCAGATGCGGTCCCGCCCTCAGCAGTTTCTAGAGAACCATCAGATGTTTCCAGGGTG
CCCCAAGGACCTGAAATGACCCTGTGCCTTATTTGAACTAACCAATCAGTTCGCTTCTCGCTTCTGTTCG
CGCGCTTCTGCTCCCCGAGCTCAATAAAAGAGCCCACAACCCCTCACTCGGCGCGCCAGTCCTCCGATAG
ACTGCGTCGCCCGGGTACCCGTGTATCCAATAAACCCTCTTGCAGTTGCATCCGACTTGTGGTCTCGCTG
TTCCTTGGGAGGGTCTCCTCTGAGTGATTGACTACCCGTCAGCGGGGGTCTTTCATGGGTAACAGTTTCT
TGAAGTTGGAGAACAACATTCTGAGGGTAGGAGTCGAATATTAAGTAATCCTGACTCAATTAGCCACTGT
TTTGAATCCACATACTCCAATACTCCTGAAATAGTTCATTATGGACAGCGCAGAAAGAGCTGGGGAGAAT
TGTGAAATTGTTATCCGCTCACAATTCCACACAACATACGAGCCGGAAGCATAAAGTGTAAAGCCTGGGG
TGCCTAATGAGTGAGCTAACTCACATTAATTGCGTTGCGCTCACTGCCCGCTTTCCAGTCGGGAAACCTG
TCGTGCCAGCTGCATTAATGAATCGGCCAACGCGCGGGGAGAGGCGGTTTGCGTATTGGGCGCTCTTCCG
CTTCCTCGCTCACTGACTCGCTGCGCTCGGTCGTTCGGCTGCGGCGAGCGGTATCAGCTCACTCAAAGGC
GGTAATACGGTTATCCACAGAATCAGGGGATAACGCAGGAAAGAACATGTGAGCAAAAGGCCAGCAAAAG
GCCAGGAACCGTAAAAAGGCCGCGTTGCTGGCGTTTTTCCATAGGCTCCGCCCCCCTGACGAGCATCACA
AAAATCGACGCTCAAGTCAGAGGTGGCGAAACCCGACAGGACTATAAAGATACCAGGCGTTTCCCCCTGG
AAGCTCCCTCGTGCGCTCTCCTGTTCCGACCCTGCCGCTTACCGGATACCTGTCCGCCTTTCTCCCTTCG
GGAAGCGTGGCGCTTTCTCATAGCTCACGCTGTAGGTATCTCAGTTCGGTGTAGGTCGTTCGCTCCAAGC
TGGGCTGTGTGCACGAACCCCCCGTTCAGCCCGACCGCTGCGCCTTATCCGGTAACTATCGTCTTGAGTC
CAACCCGGTAAGACACGACTTATCGCCACTGGCAGCAGCCACTGGTAACAGGATTAGCAGAGCGAGGTAT
GTAGGCGGTGCTACAGAGTTCTTGAAGTGGTGGCCTAACTACGGCTACACTAGAAGAACAGTATTTGGTA
TCTGCGCTCTGCTGAAGCCAGTTACCTTCGGAAAAAGAGTTGGTAGCTCTTGATCCGGCAAACAAACCAC
CGCTGGTAGCGGTGGTTTTTTTGTTTGCAAGCAGCAGATTACGCGCAGAAAAAAAGGATCTCAAGAAGAT
CCTTTGATCT
Features (pLannotate 1.2.2; 20 found; start..end, strand, type, name):
    155..1015    -  CDS            AmpR: β-lactamase; bla; confers resistance to ampicillin, carbenicillin, and related antibiotics
   1016..1120    -  promoter       AmpR promoter: bla
   1215..1250    +  CDS            rop (fragment): Rop protein, which maintains plasmids at low copy number; rop
   1352..1451    +  misc_feature   bom (fragment): basis of mobility region from pBR322
   1457..1606    -  CDS            lacZα (fragment): LacZα fragment of β-galactosidase; lacZ fragment
   1606..1807    -  CDS            TcR (fragment): tetracycline efflux protein; tet; confers resistance to tetracycline
   1808..1906    +  CDS            env (fragment): murine leukemia virus gPr80 envelope polyprotein precursor; env; proteolytically cleaved into gp70SU and p15TM subunits
   1948..2464    +  LTR            5' LTR: 5' long terminal repeat from murine embryonic stem cell virus
   2528..2869    +  misc_feature   MESV Ψ: packaging signal of murine embryonic stem cell virus
   2936..3352    +  CDS            gag (truncated): truncated Moloney murine leukemia virus (MMLV) gag gene lacking the start codon
   3371..4990    +  CDS            MAVS: MAVS_HUMAN - Also known as IPS1, KIAA1271, VISA. Experimental evidence at protein level: Swiss-Prot protein existence level 1. Required for innate immune defense against viruses (PubMed:16125763, PubMed:16127453, PubMed:16153868, PubMed:16177806, PubMed:19631370, PubMed:20451243, PubMed:23087404, PubMed:20127681, PubMed:21170385). Acts downstream of DHX33, DDX58/RIG-I and IFIH1/MDA5, which detect intracellular dsRNA produced during viral replication, to coordinate pathways leading to the activation of NF-kappa-B, IRF3 and IRF7, and to the subsequent induction of antiviral cytokines such as IFN
   5010..5043    -  misc_feature   MCS (fragment): pBluescript multiple cloning site
   5145..5607    +  misc_feature   IRES: internal ribosome entry site (IRES) of the encephalomyocarditis virus (EMCV)
   5621..6340    +  CDS            EGFP: the original enhanced GFP (Yang et al., 1996) mammalian codon-optimized
   6402..6916    +  LTR            3' LTR: 3' long terminal repeat from murine embryonic stem cell virus
   7078..7094    -  protein_bind   lac operator: The lac repressor binds to the lac operator to inhibit transcription in E. coli. This inhibition can be relieved by adding lactose or isopropyl-β-D-thiogalactopyranoside (IPTG). lac repressor encoded by lacI
   7102..7132    -  promoter       lac promoter: promoter for the E. coli lac operon
   7147..7168    -  protein_bind   CAP binding site: CAP binding activates transcription in the presence of cAMP. E. coli catabolite activator protein
   7181..7273    -  CDS            lacI (fragment): lac repressor; lacI; The lac repressor binds to the lac operator to inhibit transcription in E. coli. This inhibition can be relieved by adding lactose or isopropyl-β-D-thiogalactopyranoside (IPTG).
   7456..8044    -  rep_origin     ori: high-copy-number ColE1/pMB1/pBR322/pUC origin of replication
