[The description below was written by a language model from this plasmid's Addgene catalogue record and pLannotate feature annotations shown in this document.]
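Description:
MAVS-WT is a gammaretroviral expression plasmid built on the pMSCV2.2 IRES GFP backbone, designed to deliver wild-type human MAVS (also called IPS-1, VISA or CARDIF) into mammalian cells. In bacteria it is maintained through a high-copy ColE1/pUC-type origin and selected with ampicillin via the β-lactamase gene and its own promoter. The backbone also carries several small, non-functional remnants of earlier cloning vectors (fragments of rop, bom, lacZα, TcR, lacI and the lac promoter/operator region). The catalogue gives a total size of about 8.2 kb, while the sequenced record annotated here is 8,060 nt.

The retroviral unit is bounded by 5′ and 3′ long terminal repeats from murine embryonic stem cell virus. Downstream of the 5′ LTR lie the MESV Ψ packaging signal and a truncated MMLV gag segment lacking its start codon, which together promote encapsidation of the genomic RNA when the plasmid is introduced into a packaging cell line that supplies the viral proteins in trans. No separate internal promoter is annotated, so transcription of the payload is expected to come from the 5′ LTR. The roughly 1.6 kb MAVS open reading frame was inserted between XhoI and NotI sites and is followed by an EMCV IRES and EGFP. This produces a bicistronic transcript in which GFP fluorescence marks transduced cells, serving as the only mammalian selectable marker. The insert derives in part from an HA-MAVS plasmid, but no epitope tag is annotated in the feature table.

MAVS is the adaptor acting downstream of RIG-I and MDA5 to activate NF-κB, IRF3 and IRF7 and induce antiviral cytokines. The construct supports stable MAVS expression for studying antiviral innate immune signalling.
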