Addgene plasmid #52135: MAVS-WT
Purpose: Retroviral vector for expression of human MAVS in mammalian cells
Depositing lab: Jonathan Kagan. Depositing organization: Boston Children's Hospital. Publication: Peroxisomes are signaling platforms for antiviral innate immunity. Dixit E, Boulant S, Zhang Y, Lee AS, Odendall C, Shum B, Hacohen N, Chen ZJ, Whelan SP, Fransen M, Nibert ML, Superti-Furga G, Kagan JC. Cell. 2010 May 14;141(4):668-81. Epub 2010 May 6. 10.1016/j.cell.2010.04.018 PubMed 20451243.
Backbone
  Vector backbone: pMSCV2.2 IRES GFP
  Backbone size w/o insert (bp): 6600
  Total vector size (bp): 8200
  Vector type: Mammalian Expression, Retroviral
  Selectable markers: GFP
Growth in bacteria
  Bacterial resistance: Ampicillin, 100 μg/mL
  Growth temperature: 37°C
  Growth strain: DH5alpha
  Copy number: High Copy
Gene/Insert
  Gene/Insert name: MAVS (alt names: IPS-I; VISA; CARDIF)
  Species: H. sapiens (human)
  Insert size (bp): 1600
  GenBank ID: BC044952 AAH44952.1
  Entrez Gene: MAVS (a.k.a. CARDIF, IPS-1, IPS1, VISA)
  Cloning method: Restriction Enzyme; 5′ cloning site XhoI (not destroyed); 3′ cloning site NotI (not destroyed)
  Sequencing primers: 5′ pMSCV forward; 3′ MAVS scn
Resource information
  A portion of this plasmid was derived from a plasmid made by: ZJ Chen provided HA-MAVS in pEF
Terms and licenses: Academic/Nonprofit Terms; Industry Terms: Not Available to Industry
How to cite: MAVS-WT was a gift from Jonathan Kagan (Addgene plasmid # 52135 ; http://n2t.net/addgene:52135 ; RRID:Addgene_52135)
