>Addgene plasmid #52135 | MAVS-WT | depositor partial sequence | sequence record 80514 | MAVS WT insert
CTCGAGATGCCGTTTGCTGAAGACAAGACCTATAAGTATATCTGCCGCAATTTCAGCAATTTTTGCAATG
TGGATGTTGTAGAGATTCTGCCTTACCTGCCCTGCCTCACAGCAAGAGACCAGGATCGACTGCGGGCCAC
CTGCACACTCTCAGGGAACCGGGACACCCTCTGGCATCTCTTCAATACCCTTCAGCGGCGGCCCGGCTGG
GTGGAGTACTTCATTGCGGCACTGAGGGGCTGTGAGCTAGTTGATCTCGCGGACGAAGTGGCCTCTGTCT
ACGAGAGCTACCAGCCTCGGACCTCGGACCGTCCCCCAGACCCACTGGAGCCACCGTCACTTCCTGCTGA
GAGGCCAGGGCCCCCCACACCTGCTGCGGCCCACAGCATCCCCTACAACAGCTGCAGAGAGAAGGAGCCA
AGTTACCCCATGCCTGTCCAGGAGACCCAGGCGCCAGAGTCCCCAGGAGAGAATTCAGAGCAAGCCCTGC
AGACGCTCAGCCCCAGAGCCATCCCAAGGAATCCAGATGGTGGCCCCCTGGAGTCCTCCTCTGACCTGGC
AGCCCTCAGCCCTCTGACCTCCAGCGGGCATCAGGAGAAGGACACAGAACTGGGCAGTACCCACACAGCA
GGTGCGACCTCCAGCCTCACACCATCCCGTGGGCCTGTGTCTCCATCTGTCTCCTTCCAGCCCCTGGCCC
GTTCCACCCCCAGGGCAAGCCGCTTGCCTGGACCCACAGGGTCAGTTGTATCTACTGGCACCTCCTTCTC
CTCCTCATCCCCTGGCTTGGCCTCTGCAGGGGCTGCAGAGGGTAAACAGGGTGCAGAGAGTGACCAGGCC
GAGCCTATCATCTGCTCCAGTGGGGCAGAGGCACCTGCCAACTCTCTGCCCTCCAAAGTGCCTACCACCT
TGATGCCTGTGAACACAGTGGCCCTGAAAGTGCCTGCCAACCCAGCATCTGTCAGCACAGTGCCCTCCAA
GTTGCCAACTAGCTCAAAGCCCCCTGGTGCAGTGCCTTCTAATGCGCTCACCAATCCAGCACCATCCAAA
TTGCCCATCAACTCAACCCGTGCTGGCATGGTGCCATCCAAAGTGCCTACTAGCATGGTGCTCACCAAGG
TGTCTGCCAGCACAGTCCCCACTGACGGGAGCAGCAGAAATGAGGAGACCCCAGCAGCTCCAACACCCGC
CGGCGCCACTGGAGGCAGCTCAGCCTGGCTAGACAGCAGCTTTGAGAATAGGGGCCTTGGGTCGGAGCTG
AGTAAGCCTGGCGTGCTGGCATCCCAGGTAGACAGCCCGTTCTCGGGCTGCTTCGAGGATCTTGCCATCA
GTGCCAGCACCTCCTTGGGCATGGGGCCCTGCCATGGCCCAGAGGAGAATGAGTATAAGTCCGAGGGCAC
CTTTGGGATCCACGTGGCTGAGAACCCCAGCATCCAGCTCCTGGAGGGCAACCCTGGGCCACCTGCGGAC
CCGGATGGCGGCCCCAGGCCACAAGCCGACCGGAAGTTCCAGGAGAGGGAGGTGCCATGCCACAGGCCCT
CACCTGGGGCTCTGTGGCTCCAGGTGGCTGTGACAGGGGTGCTGGTAGTCACACTCCTGGTGGTGCTGTA
CCGGCGGCGTCTGCACTAGGCGGCCGC
