>Addgene plasmid #52135 | MAVS-WT | addgene partial sequence | sequence record 81985 | pBABE5 5'-CTTTATCCAGCCCTCAC-3'
GATCTCTCGAGATGCCGTTTGCTGAAGACAAGACCTATAAGTATATCTGCCGCAATTTCAGCAATTTTTG
CAATGTGGATGTTGTAGAGATTCTGCCTTACCTGCCCTGCCTCACAGCAAGAGACCAGGATCGACTGCGG
GCCACCTGCACACTCTCAGGGAACCGGGACACCCTCTGGCATCTCTTCAATACCCTTCAGCGGCGGCCCG
GCTGGGTGGAGTACTTCATTGCGGCACTGAGGGGCTGTGAGCTAGTTGATCTCGCGGACGAAGTGGCCTC
TGTCTACGAGAGCTACCAGCCTCGGACCTCGGACCGTCCCCCAGACCCACTGGAGCCACCGTCACTTCCT
GCTGAGAGGCCAGGGCCCCCCACACCTGCTGCGGCCCACAGCATCCCCTACAACAGCTGCAGAGAGAAGG
AGCCAAGTTACCCCATGCCTGTCCAGGAGACCCAGGCGCCAGAGTCCCCAGGAGAGAATTCAGAGCAAGC
CCTGCAGACGCTCAGCCCCAGAGCCATCCCAAGGAATCCAGATGGTGGCCCCCTGGAGTCCTCCTCTGAC
CTGGCAGCCCTCAGCCCTCTGACCTCCAGCGGGCATCAGGAGAAGGACACAGAACTGGGCAGTACCCACA
CAGCAGGTGCGACCTCCAGCCTCACACCATCCCGTGGGCCTGTGTCTCCATCTGTCTCCTTCCAGCCCCT
GGCCCGTTCCACCCCCAGGGCAAGCCGCTTGCCTGGACCCACAGGGTCAGTTGTATCTACTGGCACCTCC
TTCTCCTCCTCATCCCCTGGCTTGGCCTCTGCAGGGGCTGCAGAGGGTAAACAGGGTGCAGAGAGTGACC
AGGCCGAGCCTATCATCTGCTCCAGTGGGGCAGAGGCACCTGCCAACTCTCTGCCCTCCAAAGTGCCTAC
C
