>Addgene plasmid #52135 | MAVS-WT | addgene partial sequence | sequence record 82744 | IRES-R 5'-CCTCACATTGCCAAAAGACG-3'
ACAACGCACACCGGCCTTATTCCAAGCGGCTTCGGCCAGTAACGTTAGGGGGGGGGGCGGAATTCGATAT
CAAGCTTATCGATACCGTCGACGTTTAAACGCGGCCGCCTAGTGCAGACGCCGCCGGTACAGCACCACCA
GGAGTGTGACTACCAGCACCCCTGTCACAGCCACCTGGAGCCACAGAGCCCCAGGTGAGGGCCTGTGGCA
TGGCACCTCCCTCTCCTGGAACTTCCGGTCGGCTTGTGGCCTGGGGCCGCCATCCGGGTCCGCAGGTGGC
CCAGGGTTGCCCTCCAGGAGCTGGATGCTGGGGTTCTCAGCCACGTGGATCCCAAAGGTGCCCTCGGACT
TATACTCATTCTCCTCTGGGCCATGGCAGGGCCCCATGCCCAAGGAGGTGCTGGCACTGATGGCAAGATC
CTCGAAGCAGCCCGAGAACGGGCTGTCTACCTGGGATGCCAGCACGCCAGGCTTACTCAGCTCCGACCCA
AGGCCCCTATTCTCAAAGCTGCTGTCTAGCCAGGCTGAGCTGCCTCCAGTGGCGCCGGCGGGTGTTGGAG
CTGCTGGGGTCTCCTCATTTCTGCTGCTCCCGTCAGTGGGGACTGTGCTGGCAGACACCTTGGTGAGCAC
CATGCTAGTAGGCACTTTGGATGGCACCATGCCAGCACGGGTTGAGTTGATGGGCAATTTGGATGGTGCT
GGATTGGTGAGCGCATTAGAAGGCACTGCACCAGGGGGCTTTGAGCTAGTTGGCAACTTGGA
